Addgene plasmid #98926: pAAV.CAG.GFPsm-myc.WPRE.SV40
Purpose: AAV expression of GFP spaghetti monster myc construct
Depositing lab: Loren Looger. Depositing organization: HHMI, Janelia Research Campus. Publication: High-performance probes for light and electron microscopy. Viswanathan S, Williams ME, Bloss EB, Stasevich TJ, Speer CM, Nern A, Pfeiffer BD, Hooks BM, Li WP, English BP, Tian T, Henry GL, Macklin JJ, Patel R, Gerfen CR, Zhuang X, Wang Y, Rubin GM, Looger LL. Nat Methods. 2015 Jun;12(6):568-76. doi: 10.1038/nmeth.3365. Epub 2015 Apr 27. PubMed 25915120.
Backbone
  Vector backbone: pAAV
  Vector type: Mammalian Expression, AAV
Growth in bacteria
  Bacterial resistance: Ampicillin, 100 μg/mL
  Growth temperature: 37°C
  Growth strain: NEB Stable
  Copy number: Unknown
Gene/Insert
  Gene/Insert name: GFP-smFP-myc
  Species: Synthetic
  Promoter: CBA
  Cloning method: Unknown
Terms and licenses: Academic/Nonprofit Terms; Industry Terms: Not Available to Industry
Depositor comments: Penn Vector Core PV3511
How to cite: pAAV.CAG.GFPsm-myc.WPRE.SV40 was a gift from Loren Looger (Addgene plasmid # 98926 ; http://n2t.net/addgene:98926 ; RRID:Addgene_98926)
