[The description below was written by a language model from this plasmid's Addgene catalogue record, the feature table of its GenBank file and pLannotate feature annotations shown in this document.]
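Description:
pAAV.CAG.GFPsm-myc.WPRE.SV40 is an adeno-associated virus transfer plasmid for mammalian expression of a myc-tagged "spaghetti monster" fluorescent protein (smFP). It is built on a pAAV backbone of about 5.9 kb. The plasmid is propagated in E. coli through a high-copy ColE1/pUC-type origin and selected with ampicillin via the β-lactamase gene and its own promoter. An f1 phage origin is also present. AAV2 inverted terminal repeats flank the expression cassette and provide the cis signals needed to replicate and package that cassette into recombinant AAV particles. The automated annotation detects the ITRs only as fragments, which is common for these structured repeats. The short lacI, lacZα, large T antigen and Factor Xa hits appear to be backbone remnants or incidental matches rather than functional parts.

Between the ITRs, the payload is driven by a CAG-type promoter, listed as CBA in the catalogue. It consists of a CMV immediate-early enhancer, the chicken β-actin promoter and chimeric intron sequence, and gives strong, broad expression. A Kozak consensus precedes the open reading frame, which the annotation matches to a GFP-family scaffold derived from Aequorea victoria. One of the two partial GenBank records shows ten myc epitope copies in this frame: three near the N terminus, four clustered internally and three near the C terminus. A WPRE follows the coding sequence to enhance transcript stability and expression, and an SV40 polyadenylation signal terminates the transcript. The dense epitope display makes the protein a high-avidity target for anti-myc antibodies. In line with the associated publication on probes for light and electron microscopy, the construct serves as a virally delivered cell-labelling marker detected by immunostaining.
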