Features (pLannotate 1.2.2; 18 found; start..end, strand, type, name):
    193..441     +  enhancer       CMV enhancer (fragment): human cytomegalovirus immediate early enhancer
    443..720     +  promoter       chicken β-actin promoter: No description available
    721..856     +  intron         hybrid intron (fragment): hybrid between chicken β-actin (CBA) and minute virus of mice (MMV) introns (Gray et al., 2011)
    945..1075    +  intron         chimeric intron (fragment): chimera between introns from chicken β-actin and rabbit β-globin
   1252..2136    +  CDS            vsfGFP-9 (fragment): vsfGFP-9 is a basic (constitutively fluorescent) green fluorescent protein published in 2015, derived from Aequorea victoria. It has low acid sensitivity.
   2246..2834    +  misc_feature   WPRE: woodchuck hepatitis virus posttranscriptional regulatory element
   2877..2998    -  polyA_signal   SV40 poly(A) signal: SV40 polyadenylation signal
   3021..3089    -  CDS            large T antigen (fragment): large T antigen from SV40 (simian virus 40)
   3195..3217    -  repeat_region  AAV2 ITR (fragment): inverted terminal repeat of adeno-associated virus serotype 2 inverted
   3273..3307    -  repeat_region  AAV2 ITR (fragment): inverted terminal repeat of adeno-associated virus serotype 2 inverted
   3305..3361    -  CDS            lacI (fragment): lac repressor; lacI; The lac repressor binds to the lac operator to inhibit transcription in E. coli. This inhibition can be relieved by adding lactose or isopropyl-β-D-thiogalactopyranoside (IPTG).
   3544..4132    -  rep_origin     ori: high-copy-number ColE1/pMB1/pBR322/pUC origin of replication
   4303..5163    -  CDS            AmpR: β-lactamase; bla; confers resistance to ampicillin, carbenicillin, and related antibiotics
   5164..5268    -  promoter       AmpR promoter: bla
   5321..5749    -  rep_origin     f1 ori (sequence partly withheld): f1 bacteriophage origin of replication; arrow indicates direction of (+) strand synthesis
   5754..5823    -  CDS            lacZα (fragment): LacZα fragment of β-galactosidase; lacZ fragment
   5818..5867    -  repeat_region  AAV2 ITR (fragment): inverted terminal repeat of adeno-associated virus serotype 2 inverted
   5896..132     -  repeat_region  AAV2 ITR (fragment) (across the origin): inverted terminal repeat of adeno-associated virus serotype 2 inverted
>Addgene plasmid #98926 | pAAV.CAG.GFPsm-myc.WPRE.SV40 | addgene full sequence | sequence record 193971 | Addgene assembled sequence
AGCTGCGCGCTCGCTCGCTCACTGAGGCCGCCCGGGCAAAGCCCGGGCGTCGGGCGACCTTTGGTCGCCC
GGCCTCAGTGAGCGAGCGAGCGCGCAGAGAGGGAGTGGCCAACTCCATCACTAGGGGTTCCTTGTAGTTA
ATGATTAACCCGCCATGCTACTTATCTACGTAGCCATGCTCTAGGAAGAGTACCATTGACGTCAATAATG
ACGTATGTTCCCATAGTAACGCCAATAGGGACTTTCCATTGACGTCAATGGGTGGAGTATTTACGGTAAA
CTGCCCACTTGGCAGTACATCAAGTGTATCATATGCCAAGTACGCCCCCTATTGACGTCAATGACGGTAA
ATGGCCCGCCTGGCATTATGCCCAGTACATGACCTTATGGGACTTTCCTACTTGGCAGTACATCTACGTA
TTAGTCATCGCTATTACCATGGTCGAGGTGAGCCCCACGTTCTGCTTCACTCTCCCCATCTCCCCCCCCT
CCCCACCCCCAATTTTGTATTTATTTATTTTTTAATTATTTTGTGCAGCGATGGGGGCGGGGGGGGGGGG
GGGGCGCGCGCCAGGCGGGGCGGGGCGGGGSGRGGGGSGGGGCKKGKYGMGGCGGAGAGGTGCGGCGGCA
GCCAATCAGAGCGGCGCGCTCCGAAAGTTTCCTTTTATGGCGAGGCGGCGGCGGCGGCGGCCCTATAAAA
AGCGAAGCGCGCGGCGGGCGGGAGTCGCTGCGCGCTGCCTTCGCCCCGTGCCCCGCTCCGCCGCCGCCTC
GCGCCGCCCGCCCCGGCTCTGACTGACCGCGTTACTCCCACAGGTGAGCGGGCGGGACGGCCCTTCTCCT
CCGGGCTGTAATTAGCGCTTGGTTTAATGACGGCTTGTTTCTTTTCTGTGGCTGCGTGAAAGCCTTGAGG
GGCTCCGGGAGGGCCCTTTGTGCGGGGGGAGCGGCTCGGGGCTGTCCGCGGGGGGACGGCTGCCTTCGGG
GGGGACGGGGCAGGGCGGGGTTCGGCTTCTGGCGTGTGACCGGCGGCTCTAGAGCCTCTGCTAACCATGT
TCATGCCTTCTTCTTTTTCCTACAGCTCCTGGGCAACGTGCTGGTTATTGTGCTGTCTCATCATTTTGGC
AAAGAATTGGATCGGCCGCCACCATGGAGCAAAAACTGATATCGGAGGAAGACTTGGCAGAGCAGAAACT
GATTTCGGAAGAGGATCTTGCCGAACAAAAACTGATCAGTGAGGAAGACCTTGCCGGAGTGTCGAAGGGT
GAAGAGCTGTTCACCGGCGTGGTGCCCATCCTCGTCGAGCTGGACGGAGATGTCAATGGACATAAATTCT
CCGTACGGGGAGAGGGCGAGGGCGACGCAACCAACGGTAAACTGACCCTGAAGTTCATTTGCACCACGGG
TAAACTGCCCGTACCCTGGCCCACCCTGGTCACAACCTTGGGTGGCGGAGTTCAGTGTTTTTCGCGGTAT
CCAGATCACATGAAGCAGCATGACTTTTTCAAGAGCGCTATGCCCGAGGGTTACGTTCAAGAGAGGACCA
TCAGTTTCAAGGACGACGGCACCTACAAGACACGGGCTGAGGTGAAATTCGAGGGTGATACACTCGTGAA
TCGTATCGAGCTGAAGGGCATAGATTTTAAGGAGGATGGCAATATCCTGGGCCACAAGTTGGAGTATAAC
TTCAACAGTCACAATGTCTATATAACTGCCGATAAGCAGAAGAATGGCATTAAAGCCAATTTCAAAATTC
GTCACAATGTCGAAGGCGGCGCAGAACAGAAGCTCATCAGTGAAGAGGATCTGGCCGCAGAGCAGAAACT
CATTAGCGAGGAGGACTTGGGCGGAGGCGGCGAGCAGAAGCTGATATCGGAGGAAGACCTGGCGGCCGAG
CAAAAGCTCATCTCGGAGGAGGATCTCGCGGGAGGAGATGGAAGTGTCCAGTTGGCGGATCACTACCAGC
AGAATACGCCAATTGGTGACGGCCCCGTCCTTCTGCCGGATAACCACTACCTCTCCACCCAGTCGGTGCT
GAGCAAGGACCCGAATGAAAAACGTGACCACATGGTTCTTCTTGAGTTCGTCACGGCTGCGGGCATCACG
TTGGGCATGGACGAACTGTACAAGGGCGCTGAACAGAAACTTATCTCCGAGGAGGATCTGGCGGAACAGA
AGCTGATCAGCGAAGAGGACCTGGCGGAGCAGAAACTTATCAGCGAAGAGGATCTGTAAACCGGAGCTTA
TCGATAATCAACCTCTGGATTACAAAATTTGTGAAAGATTGACTGGTATTCTTAACTATGTTGCTCCTTT
TACGCTATGTGGATACGCTGCTTTAATGCCTTTGTATCATGCTATTGCTTCCCGTATGGCTTTCATTTTC
TCCTCCTTGTATAAATCCTGGTTGCTGTCTCTTTATGAGGAGTTGTGGCCCGTTGTCAGGCAACGTGGCG
TGGTGTGCACTGTGTTTGCTGACGCAACCCCCACTGGTTGGGGCATTGCCACCACCTGTCAGCTCCTTTC
CGGGACTTTCGCTTTCCCCCTCCCTATTGCCACGGCGGAACTCATCGCCGCCTGCCTTGCCCGCTGCTGG
ACAGGGGCTCGGCTGTTGGGCACTGACAATTCCGTGGTGTTGTCGGGGAAATCATCGTCCTTTCCTTGGC
TGCTCGCCTGTGTTGCCACCTGGATTCTGCGCGGGACGTCCTTCTGCTACGTCCCTTCGGCCCTCAATCC
AGCGGACCTTCCTTCCCGCGGCCTGCTGCCGGCTCTGCGGCCTCTTCCGCGTCTTCGCCTTCGCCCTCAG
ACGAGTCGGATCTCCCTTTGGGCCGCCTCCCCGCATCGATACCGTCGACCCGGGCGGCCGCTTCGAGCAG
ACATGATAAGATACATTGATGAGTTTGGACAAACCACAACTAGAATGCAGTGAAAAAAATGCTTTATTTG
TGAAATTTGTGATGCTATTGCTTTATTTGTAACCATTATAAGCTGCAATAAACAAGTTAACAACAACAAT
TGCATTCATTTTATGTTTCAGGTTCAGGGGGAGATGTGGGAGGTTTTTTAAAGCAAGTAAAACCTCTACA
AATGTGGTAAAATCGATAAGGATCTTCCTAGAGCATGGCTACGTAGATAAGTAGCATGGCGGGTTAATCA
TTAACTACAAGGAACCCCTAGTGATGGAGTTGGCCACTCCCTCTCTGCGCGCTCGCTCGCTCACTGACGG
CCGGGCGMCCMWMGGTCSSCCSGCSYCMGYGMRCKGRSGCCGGGCGACCAAAGGTCGCCCGGCCTCAGTG
AGCGAGCGAGCGCGCAGCTGCATTAATGAATCGGCCAACGCGCGGGGAGAGGCGGTTTGCGTATTGGGCG
CTCTTCCGCTTCCTCGCTCACTGACTCGCTGCGCTCGGTCGTTCGGCTGCGGCGAGCGGTATCAGCTCAC
TCAAAGGCGGTAATACGGTTATCCACAGAATCAGGGGATAACGCAGGAAAGAACATGTGAGCAAAAGGCC
AGCAAAAGGCCAGGAACCGTAAAAAGGCCGCGTTGCTGGCGTTTTTCCATAGGCTCCGCCCCCCTGACGA
GCATCACAAAAATCGACGCTCAAGTCAGAGGTGGCGAAACCCGACAGGACTATAAAGATACCAGGCGTTT
CCCCCTGGAAGCTCCCTCGTGCGCTCTCCTGTTCCGACCCTGCCGCTTACCGGATACCTGTCCGCCTTTC
TCCCTTCGGGAAGCGTGGCGCTTTCTCATAGCTCACGCTGTAGGTATCTCAGTTCGGTGTAGGTCGTTCG
CTCCAAGCTGGGCTGTGTGCACGAACCCCCCGTTCAGCCCGACCGCTGCGCCTTATCCGGTAACTATCGT
CTTGAGTCCAACCCGGTAAGACACGACTTATCGCCACTGGCAGCAGCCACTGGTAACAGGATTAGCAGAG
CGAGGTATGTAGGCGGTGCTACAGAGTTCTTGAAGTGGTGGCCTAACTACGGCTACACTAGAAGAACAGT
ATTTGGTATCTGCGCTCTGCTGAAGCCAGTTACCTTCGGAAAAAGAGTTGGTAGCTCTTGATCCGGCAAA
CAAACCACCGCTGGTAGCGGTGGTTTTTTTGTTTGCAAGCAGCAGATTACGCGCAGAAAAAAAGGATCTC
AAGAAGATCCTTTGATCTTTTCTACGGGGTCTGACGCTCAGTGGAACGAAAACTCACGTTAAGGGATTTT
GGTCATGAGATTATCAAAAAGGATCTTCACCTAGATCCTTTTAAATTAAAAATGAAGTTTTAAATCAATC
TAAAGTATATATGAGTAAACTTGGTCTGACAGTTACCAATGCTTAATCAGTGAGGCACCTATCTCAGCGA
TCTGTCTATTTCGTTCATCCATAGTTGCCTGACTCCCCGTCGTGTAGATAACTACGATACGGGAGGGCTT
ACCATCTGGCCCCAGTGCTGCAATGATACCGCGAGACCCACGCTCACCGGCTCCAGATTTATCAGCAATA
AACCAGCCAGCCGGAAGGGCCGAGCGCAGAAGTGGTCCTGCAACTTTATCCGCCTCCATCCAGTCTATTA
ATTGTTGCCGGGAAGCTAGAGTAAGTAGTTCGCCAGTTAATAGTTTGCGCAACGTTGTTGCCATTGCTAC
AGGCATCGTGGTGTCACGCTCGTCGTTTGGTATGGCTTCATTCAGCTCCGGTTCCCAACGATCAAGGCGA
GTTACATGATCCCCCATGTTGTGCAAAAAAGCGGTTAGCTCCTTCGGTCCTCCGATCGTTGTCAGAAGTA
AGTTGGCCGCAGTGTTATCACTCATGGTTATGGCAGCACTGCATAATTCTCTTACTGTCATGCCATCCGT
AAGATGCTTTTCTGTGACTGGTGAGTACTCAACCAAGTCATTCTGAGAATAGTGTATGCGGCGACCGAGT
TGCTCTTGCCCGGCGTCAATACGGGATAATACCGCGCCACATAGCAGAACTTTAAAAGTGCTCATCATTG
GAAAACGTTCTTCGGGGCGAAAACTCTCAAGGATCTTACCGCTGTTGAGATCCAGTTCGATGTAACCCAC
TCGTGCACCCAACTGATCTTCAGCATCTTTTACTTTCACCAGCGTTTCTGGGTGAGCAAAAACAGGAAGG
CAAAATGCCGCAAAAAAGGGAATAAGGGCGACACGGAAATGTTGAATACTCATACTCTTCCTTTTTCAAT
ATTATTGAAGCATTTATCAGGGTTATTGTCTCATGAGCGGATACATATTTGAATGTATTTAGAAAAATAA
ACAAATAGGGGTTCCGCGCACATTTCCCCGAAAAGTGCCACCTAAATTGTAAGCGTTAATATTTTGTTAA
AATTCGCGTTAAATTTTTGTTAAATCAGCTCATTTTTTAACCAATAGGCCGAAATCGGCAAAATCCCTTA
TAAATCAAAAGAATAGACCGAGATAGGGTTGAGTGTTGTTCCAGTTTGGAACAAGAGTCCACTATTAAAG
AACGTGGACTCCAACGTCAAAGG
[49 nt withheld, positions 5484-5532]
T
[91 nt withheld, positions 5534-5624]
G
[124 nt withheld, positions 5626-5749]
CCCATTCGCCATTCAGGCTGCGCAACTGTTGGGAAGGGCGATCGGTGCGGGCCTCTTCGCTATTACGCCA
GCTGCGCGCTCGCTCGCTCACTGAGGCCGCCCGGGCRARGCCCGGGCGNTCGGTGCGGSCCTCTTCGCTA
TTACGCC
