LOCUS       Exported 2602 bp ds-DNA linear SYN 21-MAY-2021
DEFINITION  AAV expression of GFP spaghetti monster myc construct.
ACCESSION   .
VERSION     .
KEYWORDS    pAAV.CAG.GFPsm-myc.WPRE.SV40
SOURCE      synthetic DNA construct
  ORGANISM  synthetic DNA construct
REFERENCE   1 (bases 1 to 2602)
  AUTHORS   Viswanathan S, Williams ME, Bloss EB, Stasevich TJ, Speer CM, Nern
            A, Pfeiffer BD, Hooks BM, Li WP, English BP, Tian T, Henry GL,
            Macklin JJ, Patel R, Gerfen CR, Zhuang X, Wang Y, Rubin GM, Looger
            LL
  TITLE     High-performance probes for light and electron microscopy.
  JOURNAL   Nat Methods. 2015 Jun;12(6):568-76. doi: 10.1038/nmeth.3365. Epub
            2015 Apr 27.
  PUBMED    25915120
REFERENCE   2 (bases 1 to 2602)
  AUTHORS   .
  TITLE     Direct Submission
  JOURNAL   Exported May 21, 2021 from SnapGene Server 1.1.58
            http://www.snapgene.com
FEATURES             Location/Qualifiers
     source          1..2602
                     /organism="synthetic DNA construct"
                     /mol_type="other DNA"
     primer_bind     388..410
                     /label=pCAGGS-5
                     /note="Chimeric intron in CAG promoter, forward primer"
     primer_bind     472..491
                     /label=pCAG-F
                     /note="Rabbit beta-globin intron, for pCAG plasmids,
                     forward primer"
     regulatory      527..536
                     /regulatory_class="other"
                     /note="vertebrate consensus sequence for strong initiation
                     of translation (Kozak, 1987)"
     CDS             536..565
                     /codon_start=1
                     /product="Myc (human c-Myc proto-oncogene) epitope tag"
                     /label=Myc
                     /translation="EQKLISEEDL"
     CDS             569..598
                     /codon_start=1
                     /product="Myc (human c-Myc proto-oncogene) epitope tag"
                     /label=Myc
                     /translation="EQKLISEEDL"
     CDS             602..631
                     /codon_start=1
                     /product="Myc (human c-Myc proto-oncogene) epitope tag"
                     /label=Myc
                     /translation="EQKLISEEDL"
     CDS             1163..1192
                     /codon_start=1
                     /product="Myc (human c-Myc proto-oncogene) epitope tag"
                     /label=Myc
                     /translation="EQKLISEEDL"
     CDS             1199..1228
                     /codon_start=1
                     /product="Myc (human c-Myc proto-oncogene) epitope tag"
                     /label=Myc
                     /translation="EQKLISEEDL"
     CDS             1241..1270
                     /codon_start=1
                     /product="Myc (human c-Myc proto-oncogene) epitope tag"
                     /label=Myc
                     /translation="EQKLISEEDL"
     CDS             1277..1306
                     /codon_start=1
                     /product="Myc (human c-Myc proto-oncogene) epitope tag"
                     /label=Myc
                     /translation="EQKLISEEDL"
     CDS             1520..1549
                     /codon_start=1
                     /product="Myc (human c-Myc proto-oncogene) epitope tag"
                     /label=Myc
                     /translation="EQKLISEEDL"
     CDS             1553..1582
                     /codon_start=1
                     /product="Myc (human c-Myc proto-oncogene) epitope tag"
                     /label=Myc
                     /translation="EQKLISEEDL"
     CDS             1586..1615
                     /codon_start=1
                     /product="Myc (human c-Myc proto-oncogene) epitope tag"
                     /label=Myc
                     /translation="EQKLISEEDL"
     misc_feature    1635..2223
                     /label=WPRE
                     /note="woodchuck hepatitis virus posttranscriptional
                     regulatory element"
     primer_bind     complement(1688..1708)
                     /label=WPRE-R
                     /note="WPRE, reverse primer"
     CDS             complement(2106..2117)
                     /codon_start=1
                     /product="Factor Xa recognition and cleavage site"
                     /label=Factor Xa site
                     /translation="IEGR"
     polyA_signal    2266..2387
                     /label=SV40 poly(A) signal
                     /note="SV40 polyadenylation signal"
     primer_bind     complement(2277..2296)
                     /label=EBV-rev
                     /note="SV40 polyA terminator, reverse primer"
     primer_bind     2331..2350
                     /label=SV40pA-R
                     /note="SV40 polyA, reverse primer"
ORIGIN
        1 gcggagaggt gcggcggcag ccaatcagag cggcgcgctc cgaaagtttc cttttatggc
       61 gaggcggcgg cggcggcggc cctataaaaa gcgaagcgcg cggcgggcgg gagtcgctgc
      121 gcgctgcctt cgccccgtgc cccgctccgc cgccgcctcg cgccgcccgc cccggctctg
      181 actgaccgcg ttactcccac aggtgagcgg gcgggacggc ccttctcctc cgggctgtaa
      241 ttagcgcttg gtttaatgac ggcttgtttc ttttctgtgg ctgcgtgaaa gccttgaggg
      301 gctccgggag ggccctttgt gcggggggag cggctcgggg ctgtccgcgg ggggacggct
      361 gccttcgggg gggacggggc agggcggggt tcggcttctg gcgtgtgacc ggcggctcta
      421 gagcctctgc taaccatgtt catgccttct tctttttcct acagctcctg ggcaacgtgc
      481 tggttattgt gctgtctcat cattttggca aagaattgga tcggccgcca ccatggagca
      541 aaaactgata tcggaggaag acttggcaga gcagaaactg atttcggaag aggatcttgc
      601 cgaacaaaaa ctgatcagtg aggaagacct tgccggagtg tcgaagggtg aagagctgtt
      661 caccggcgtg gtgcccatcc tcgtcgagct ggacggagat gtcaatggac ataaattctc
      721 cgtacgggga gagggcgagg gcgacgcaac caacggtaaa ctgaccctga agttcatttg
      781 caccacgggt aaactgcccg taccctggcc caccctggtc acaaccttgg gtggcggagt
      841 tcagtgtttt tcgcggtatc cagatcacat gaagcagcat gactttttca agagcgctat
      901 gcccgagggt tacgttcaag agaggaccat cagtttcaag gacgacggca cctacaagac
      961 acgggctgag gtgaaattcg agggtgatac actcgtgaat cgtatcgagc tgaagggcat
     1021 agattttaag gaggatggca atatcctggg ccacaagttg gagtataact tcaacagtca
     1081 caatgtctat ataactgccg ataagcagaa gaatggcatt aaagccaatt tcaaaattcg
     1141 tcacaatgtc gaaggcggcg cagaacagaa gctcatcagt gaagaggatc tggccgcaga
     1201 gcagaaactc attagcgagg aggacttggg cggaggcggc gagcagaagc tgatatcgga
     1261 ggaagacctg gcggccgagc aaaagctcat ctcggaggag gatctcgcgg gaggagatgg
     1321 aagtgtccag ttggcggatc actaccagca gaatacgcca attggtgacg gccccgtcct
     1381 tctgccggat aaccactacc tctccaccca gtcggtgctg agcaaggacc cgaatgaaaa
     1441 acgtgaccac atggttcttc ttgagttcgt cacggctgcg ggcatcacgt tgggcatgga
     1501 cgaactgtac aagggcgctg aacagaaact tatctccgag gaggatctgg cggaacagaa
     1561 gctgatcagc gaagaggacc tggcggagca gaaacttatc agcgaagagg atctgtaaac
     1621 cggagcttat cgataatcaa cctctggatt acaaaatttg tgaaagattg actggtattc
     1681 ttaactatgt tgctcctttt acgctatgtg gatacgctgc tttaatgcct ttgtatcatg
     1741 ctattgcttc ccgtatggct ttcattttct cctccttgta taaatcctgg ttgctgtctc
     1801 tttatgagga gttgtggccc gttgtcaggc aacgtggcgt ggtgtgcact gtgtttgctg
     1861 acgcaacccc cactggttgg ggcattgcca ccacctgtca gctcctttcc gggactttcg
     1921 ctttccccct ccctattgcc acggcggaac tcatcgccgc ctgccttgcc cgctgctgga
     1981 caggggctcg gctgttgggc actgacaatt ccgtggtgtt gtcggggaaa tcatcgtcct
     2041 ttccttggct gctcgcctgt gttgccacct ggattctgcg cgggacgtcc ttctgctacg
     2101 tcccttcggc cctcaatcca gcggaccttc cttcccgcgg cctgctgccg gctctgcggc
     2161 ctcttccgcg tcttcgcctt cgccctcaga cgagtcggat ctccctttgg gccgcctccc
     2221 cgcatcgata ccgtcgaccc gggcggccgc ttcgagcaga catgataaga tacattgatg
     2281 agtttggaca aaccacaact agaatgcagt gaaaaaaatg ctttatttgt gaaatttgtg
     2341 atgctattgc tttatttgta accattataa gctgcaataa acaagttaac aacaacaatt
     2401 gcattcattt tatgtttcag gttcaggggg agatgtggga ggttttttaa agcaagtaaa
     2461 acctctacaa atgtggtaaa atcgataagg atcttcctag agcatggcta cgtagataag
     2521 tagcatggcg ggttaatcat taactacaag gaacccctag tgatggagtt ggccactccc
     2581 tctctgcgcg ctcgctcgct ca
//
