LOCUS       Exported 2855 bp ds-DNA linear SYN 21-MAY-2021
DEFINITION  AAV expression of GFP spaghetti monster myc construct.
ACCESSION   .
VERSION     .
KEYWORDS    pAAV.CAG.GFPsm-myc.WPRE.SV40
SOURCE      synthetic DNA construct
  ORGANISM  synthetic DNA construct
REFERENCE   1 (bases 1 to 2855)
  AUTHORS   Viswanathan S, Williams ME, Bloss EB, Stasevich TJ, Speer CM, Nern
            A, Pfeiffer BD, Hooks BM, Li WP, English BP, Tian T, Henry GL,
            Macklin JJ, Patel R, Gerfen CR, Zhuang X, Wang Y, Rubin GM, Looger
            LL
  TITLE     High-performance probes for light and electron microscopy.
  JOURNAL   Nat Methods. 2015 Jun;12(6):568-76. doi: 10.1038/nmeth.3365. Epub
            2015 Apr 27.
  PUBMED    25915120
REFERENCE   2 (bases 1 to 2855)
  AUTHORS   .
  TITLE     Direct Submission
  JOURNAL   Exported May 21, 2021 from SnapGene Server 1.1.58
            http://www.snapgene.com
FEATURES             Location/Qualifiers
     source          1..2855
                     /organism="synthetic DNA construct"
                     /mol_type="other DNA"
     rep_origin      complement(8..596)
                     /direction=LEFT
                     /label=ori
                     /note="high-copy-number ColE1/pMB1/pBR322/pUC origin of
                     replication"
     primer_bind     complement(88..107)
                     /label=pBR322ori-F
                     /note="pBR322 origin, forward primer"
     CDS             complement(767..1627)
                     /codon_start=1
                     /gene="bla"
                     /product="beta-lactamase"
                     /label=AmpR
                     /note="confers resistance to ampicillin, carbenicillin, and
                     related antibiotics"
                     /translation="MSIQHFRVALIPFFAAFCLPVFAHPETLVKVKDAEDQLGARVGYI
                     ELDLNSGKILESFRPEERFPMMSTFKVLLCGAVLSRIDAGQEQLGRRIHYSQNDLVEYS
                     PVTEKHLTDGMTVRELCSAAITMSDNTAANLLLTTIGGPKELTAFLHNMGDHVTRLDRW
                     EPELNEAIPNDERDTTMPVAMATTLRKLLTGELLTLASRQQLIDWMEADKVAGPLLRSA
                     LPAGWFIADKSGAGERGSRGIIAALGPDGKPSRIVVIYTTGSQATMDERNRQIAEIGAS
                     LIKHW"
     primer_bind     1390..1409
                     /label=Amp-R
                     /note="Ampicillin resistance gene, reverse primer"
     promoter        complement(1628..1732)
                     /gene="bla"
                     /label=AmpR promoter
     rep_origin      complement(1758..2213)
                     /direction=LEFT
                     /label=f1 ori
                     /note="f1 bacteriophage origin of replication; arrow
                     indicates direction of (+) strand synthesis"
     primer_bind     complement(1895..1916)
                     /label=F1ori-F
                     /note="F1 origin, forward primer"
     primer_bind     2107..2126
                     /label=F1ori-R
                     /note="F1 origin, reverse primer"
     repeat_region   2285..2414
                     /label=AAV2 ITR
ORIGIN
        1 tggcgttttt ccataggctc cgcccccctg acgagcatca caaaaatcga cgctcaagtc
       61 agaggtggcg aaacccgaca ggactataaa gataccaggc gtttccccct ggaagctccc
      121 tcgtgcgctc tcctgttccg accctgccgc ttaccggata cctgtccgcc tttctccctt
      181 cgggaagcgt ggcgctttct catagctcac gctgtaggta tctcagttcg gtgtaggtcg
      241 ttcgctccaa gctgggctgt gtgcacgaac cccccgttca gcccgaccgc tgcgccttat
      301 ccggtaacta tcgtcttgag tccaacccgg taagacacga cttatcgcca ctggcagcag
      361 ccactggtaa caggattagc agagcgaggt atgtaggcgg tgctacagag ttcttgaagt
      421 ggtggcctaa ctacggctac actagaagaa cagtatttgg tatctgcgct ctgctgaagc
      481 cagttacctt cggaaaaaga gttggtagct cttgatccgg caaacaaacc accgctggta
      541 gcggtggttt ttttgtttgc aagcagcaga ttacgcgcag aaaaaaagga tctcaagaag
      601 atcctttgat cttttctacg gggtctgacg ctcagtggaa cgaaaactca cgttaaggga
      661 ttttggtcat gagattatca aaaaggatct tcacctagat ccttttaaat taaaaatgaa
      721 gttttaaatc aatctaaagt atatatgagt aaacttggtc tgacagttac caatgcttaa
      781 tcagtgaggc acctatctca gcgatctgtc tatttcgttc atccatagtt gcctgactcc
      841 ccgtcgtgta gataactacg atacgggagg gcttaccatc tggccccagt gctgcaatga
      901 taccgcgaga cccacgctca ccggctccag atttatcagc aataaaccag ccagccggaa
      961 gggccgagcg cagaagtggt cctgcaactt tatccgcctc catccagtct attaattgtt
     1021 gccgggaagc tagagtaagt agttcgccag ttaatagttt gcgcaacgtt gttgccattg
     1081 ctacaggcat cgtggtgtca cgctcgtcgt ttggtatggc ttcattcagc tccggttccc
     1141 aacgatcaag gcgagttaca tgatccccca tgttgtgcaa aaaagcggtt agctccttcg
     1201 gtcctccgat cgttgtcaga agtaagttgg ccgcagtgtt atcactcatg gttatggcag
     1261 cactgcataa ttctcttact gtcatgccat ccgtaagatg cttttctgtg actggtgagt
     1321 actcaaccaa gtcattctga gaatagtgta tgcggcgacc gagttgctct tgcccggcgt
     1381 caatacggga taataccgcg ccacatagca gaactttaaa agtgctcatc attggaaaac
     1441 gttcttcggg gcgaaaactc tcaaggatct taccgctgtt gagatccagt tcgatgtaac
     1501 ccactcgtgc acccaactga tcttcagcat cttttacttt caccagcgtt tctgggtgag
     1561 caaaaacagg aaggcaaaat gccgcaaaaa agggaataag ggcgacacgg aaatgttgaa
     1621 tactcatact cttccttttt caatattatt gaagcattta tcagggttat tgtctcatga
     1681 gcggatacat atttgaatgt atttagaaaa ataaacaaat aggggttccg cgcacatttc
     1741 cccgaaaagt gccacctaaa ttgtaagcgt taatattttg ttaaaattcg cgttaaattt
     1801 ttgttaaatc agctcatttt ttaaccaata ggccgaaatc ggcaaaatcc cttataaatc
     1861 aaaagaatag accgagatag ggttgagtgt tgttccagtt tggaacaaga gtccactatt
     1921 aaagaacgtg gactccaacg tcaaaggnnn nnnnnnnnnn nnnnnnnnnn nnnnnnnnnn
     1981 nnnnnnnnnn nnnnnntnnn nnnnnnnnnn nnnnnnnnnn nnnnnnnnnn nnnnnnnnnn
     2041 nnnnnnnnnn nnnnnnnnnn nnnnnnnnnn nnnnnnnnnn nnnnnnnngn nnnnnnnnnn
     2101 nnnnnnnnnn nnnnnnnnnn nnnnnnnnnn nnnnnnnnnn nnnnnnnnnn nnnnnnnnnn
     2161 nnnnnnnnnn nnnnnnnnnn nnnnnnnnnn nnnnnnnnnn nnnnnnnnnn nnncccattc
     2221 gccattcagg ctgcgcaact gttgggaagg gcgatcggtg cgggcctctt cgctattacg
     2281 ccagctgcgc gctcgctcgc tcactgaggc cgcccgggca aagcccgggc gtcgggcgac
     2341 ctttggtcgc ccggcctcag tgagcgagcg agcgcgcaga gagggagtgg ccaactccat
     2401 cactaggggt tccttgtagt taatgattaa cccgccatgc tacttatcta cgtagccatg
     2461 ctctaggaag agtaccattg acgtcaataa tgacgtatgt tcccatagta acgccaatag
     2521 ggactttcca ttgacgtcaa tgggtggagt atttacggta aactgcccac ttggcagtac
     2581 atcaagtgta tcatatgcca agtacgcccc ctattgacgt caatgacggt aaatggcccg
     2641 cctggcatta tgcccagtac atgaccttat gggactttcc tacttggcag tacatctacg
     2701 tattagtcat cgctattacc atggtcgagg tgagccccac gttctgcttc actctcccca
     2761 tctccccccc ctccccaccc ccaattttgt atttatttat tttttaatta ttttgtgcag
     2821 cgatgggggc gggggggggg ggggggcgcg cgcca
//
